Addgene plasmid #186539: H2B-LSSmGFP
Purpose: Localization of LSSmGFP fluorescent protein (ex/em = 400/510 nm) to histone 2B
Depositing lab: Gregory Petsko. Depositing organization: Cornell University. Publication: Chemically stable fluorescent proteins for advanced microscopy. Campbell BC, Paez-Segala MG, Looger LL, Petsko GA, Liu CF. Nat Methods. 2022 Nov 7. pii: 10.1038/s41592-022-01660-7. doi: 10.1038/s41592-022-01660-7. PubMed 36344833.
Backbone
  Vector backbone: n/a
  Vector type: Mammalian Expression
  Selectable markers: Neomycin (select with G418)
Growth in bacteria
  Bacterial resistance: Kanamycin, 50 μg/mL
  Growth temperature: 37°C
  Growth strain: DH5alpha
  Copy number: High Copy
Gene/Insert
  Gene/Insert name: LSSmGFP
  Species: Synthetic
  Insert size (bp): 720
  Mutation: hfYFP-T43S/G65S/L68Q/H77N/K140N/Y203I/V206K
  Promoter: CMV
  Tag / fusion protein: Human Histone 2B (D26G and V119I mutations) (N terminal on insert)
  Cloning method: Restriction Enzyme; 5′ cloning site BshTI (not destroyed); 3′ cloning site NotI (not destroyed)
  Sequencing primers: 5′ CMV Forward (CGCAAATGGGCGGTAGGCGTG); 3′ GACATGGACGAGCTGTACAAG
Terms and licenses: Academic/Nonprofit Terms; Industry Terms: Not Available to Industry
Depositor comments: 400 nm excitation, 510 nm emission.
How to cite: H2B-LSSmGFP was a gift from Gregory Petsko (Addgene plasmid # 186539 ; http://n2t.net/addgene:186539 ; RRID:Addgene_186539)
