[The description below was written by a language model from this plasmid's Addgene catalogue record and pLannotate feature annotations shown in this document.]
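Description:
H2B-LSSmGFP is a mammalian expression plasmid of about 5.1 kb that produces a nuclear, chromatin-bound fluorescent marker. The record does not name the backbone. The annotated layout has a CMV enhancer and promoter, a multiple cloning site remnant, an SV40 polyadenylation signal and a dual-purpose NeoR/KanR cassette. It replicates in E. coli at high copy from a ColE1/pUC-type origin and also carries an f1 origin. The Tn5 aminoglycoside phosphotransferase gene sits behind tandem bacterial (bla) and SV40 early promoters and is terminated by the HSV TK poly(A) signal. It therefore gives kanamycin resistance in bacteria and G418 resistance in transfected mammalian cells, which allows stable lines to be selected.

The payload is a single fusion reading frame driven by CMV. Human histone H2B, recorded as carrying D26G and V119I substitutions, lies at the N terminus and is followed by the 720 bp synthetic LSSmGFP coding sequence, cloned between BshTI and NotI sites. LSSmGFP is described as hfYFP with the T43S, G65S, L68Q, H77N, K140N, Y203I and V206K changes, giving a large-Stokes-shift green protein excited near 400 nm and emitting near 510 nm. The automated annotation labels this region mGreenLantern, presumably its closest match to a related protein. The short large T antigen, ble and bGH poly(A) fragments it also reports are partial matches and are unlikely to be functional elements. Fusion to H2B incorporates the fluorophore into nucleosomes, so the construct serves to label nuclei and chromatin and to test how LSSmGFP performs as a fusion tag in live or fixed-cell microscopy.
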