Features (pLannotate 1.2.2; 15 found; start..end, strand, type, name):
     77..280     +  promoter       CMV promoter: human cytomegalovirus (CMV) immediate early promoter
    303..364     +  misc_feature   MCS (fragment): multiple cloning site
    369..746     +  CDS            H2B: human histone H2B; HIST1H2BJ
    765..1484    +  CDS            mGreenLantern: monomeric GFP derivative that displays exceptionally high brightness in cells (Campbell et al., 2020)
   1501..1584    +  CDS            large T antigen (fragment): large T antigen from SV40 (simian virus 40)
   1607..1728    +  polyA_signal   SV40 poly(A) signal: SV40 polyadenylation signal
   1735..2190    -  rep_origin     f1 ori (sequence partly withheld): f1 bacteriophage origin of replication; arrow indicates direction of (+) strand synthesis
   2217..2321    +  promoter       AmpR promoter: bla
   2323..2680    +  promoter       SV40 promoter: SV40 enhancer and early promoter
   2715..3509    +  CDS            NeoR/KanR: aminoglycoside phosphotransferase from Tn5; aph(3')-II (or nptII); confers resistance to neomycin, kanamycin, and G418 (Geneticin®)
   3530..3682    +  CDS            ble (fragment): BLE_KLEPN - Experimental evidence at protein level: Swiss-Prot protein existence level 1. Binding protein with a strong affinity to the bleomycin family of antibiotics. Binds to CL990; an antimitotic-antibiotic compound. From Klebsiella pneumoniae.
   3741..3788    +  polyA_signal   HSV TK poly(A) signal: herpes simplex virus thymidine kinase polyadenylation signal (Cole and Stacy, 1985)
   3879..3895    -  polyA_signal   bGH poly(A) signal (fragment): bovine growth hormone polyadenylation signal
   4117..4705    +  rep_origin     ori: high-copy-number ColE1/pMB1/pBR322/pUC origin of replication
   4880..76      +  enhancer       CMV enhancer (across the origin): human cytomegalovirus immediate early enhancer
>Addgene plasmid #186539 | H2B-LSSmGFP | addgene full sequence | sequence record 368219 | Addgene NGS Result
TTATGCCCAGTACATGACCTTATGGGACTTTCCTACTTGGCAGTACATCTACGTATTAGTCATCGCTATT
ACCATGGTGATGCGGTTTTGGCAGTACATCAATGGGCGTGGATAGCGGTTTGACTCACGGGGATTTCCAA
GTCTCCACCCCATTGACGTCAATGGGAGTTTGTTTTGGCACCAAAATCAACGGGACTTTCCAAAATGTCG
TAACAACTCCGCCCCATTGACGCAAATGGGCGGTAGGCGTGTACGGTGGGAGGTCTATATAAGCAGAGCT
GGTTTAGTGAACCGTCAGATCCGCTAGCGCTACCGGACTCAGATCTCGAGCTCAAGCTTCGAATTCTGCA
GTCGACGGTACCGCCACCATGCCAGAGCCAGCGAAGTCTGCTCCCGCCCCGAAAAAGGGCTCCAAGAAGG
CGGTGACTAAGGCGCAGAAGAAAGGCGGCAAGAAGCGCAAGCGCAGCCGCAAGGAGAGCTATTCCATCTA
TGTGTACAAGGTTCTGAAGCAGGTCCACCCTGACACCGGCATTTCGTCCAAGGCCATGGGCATCATGAAT
TCGTTTGTGAACGACATTTTCGAGCGCATCGCAGGTGAGGCTTCCCGCCTGGCGCATTACAACAAGCGCT
CGACCATCACCTCCAGGGAGATCCAGACGGCCGTGCGCCTGCTGCTGCCTGGGGAGTTGGCCAAGCACGC
CGTGTCCGAGGGTACTAAGGCCATCACCAAGTACACCAGCGCTAAGGATCCACCGGTCGCCACCATGGTG
AGCAAGGGCGAGGAGCTGTTCACCGGGGTGGTGCCCATCCTGGTCGAGCTGGACGGCGACGTAAACGGCC
ACAAGTTCAGCGTCCGCGGCGAGGGCGAGGGCGATGCCACCAACGGCAAACTGTCCCTGAAGCTCATCTC
CACCACCGGCAAGCTGCCCGTGCCCTGGCCCACCCTCGTGACCACCTTAAGCTACGGCCAGATGGTGTTC
GCCCGCTACCCTGACAACATGAAGCAGCACGACTTCTTCAAGTCCGCCATGCCCGAAGGCTACGTCCAGG
AGCGCACCATCTCTTTCGAGGACGACGGTTACTACAAGACCCGCGCCGAGGTGAAGTTCGAGGGCGACAC
CCTGGTGAACCGCATCGTGCTGAAGGGCATCGACTTCAAGGAGGACGGCAACATCCTGGGGCACAACCTG
GAGTACAACTTCAACAGCCACAACGTCTATATCACGGCCGACAAGCAGAAGAACGGCATCAAGGCTAACT
TCAAGATCCGCCACAACGTTGAGGACGGCGGCGTGCAGCTCGCCGACCACTACCAGCAGAACACCCCCAT
CGGCGACGGCCCCGTGCTGCTGCCCGACAACCACTACCTGAGCATCCAGTCCAAGCTGAGCAAAGACCCC
AACGAGAAGCGCGATCACATGGTCCTGAAGGAGAGGGTGACCGCCGCCGGGATTACACATGACATGAACG
AGCTGTACAAGTAAAGCGGCCGCGACTCTAGATCATAATCAGCCATACCACATTTGTAGAGGTTTTACTT
GCTTTAAAAAACCTCCCACACCTCCCCCTGAACCTGAAACATAAAATGAATGCAATTGTTGTTGTTAACT
TGTTTATTGCAGCTTATAATGGTTACAAATAAAGCAATAGCATCACAAATTTCACAAATAAAGCATTTTT
TTCACTGCATTCTAGTTGTGGTTTGTCCAAACTCATCAATGTATCTTAAGGCGTAAATTGTAAGCGTTAA
TATTTTGTTAAAATTCGCGTTAAATTTTTGTTAAATCAGCTCATTTTTTAACCAATAGGCCGAAATCGGC
AAAATCCCTTATAAATCAAAAGAATAGACCGAGATAGGGT
[37 nt withheld, positions 1861-1897]
AAAGAACGTGGACTCCAACGTCAAAGG
[49 nt withheld, positions 1925-1973]
T
[86 nt withheld, positions 1975-2060]
TCGGCG
[124 nt withheld, positions 2067-2190]
CAGGTGGCACTTTTCGGGGAAATGTGCGCGGAACCCCTATTTGTTTATTTTTCTAAATACATTCAAATAT
GTATCCGCTCATGAGACAATAACCCTGATAAATGCTTCAATAATATTGAAAAAGGAAGAGTCCTGAGGCG
GAAAGAACCAGCTGTGGAATGTGTGTCAGTTAGGGTGTGGAAAGTCCCCAGGCTCCCCAGCAGGCAGAAG
TATGCAAAGCATGCATCTCAATTAGTCAGCAACCAGGTGTGGAAAGTCCCCAGGCTCCCCAGCAGGCAGA
AGTATGCAAAGCATGCATCTCAATTAGTCAGCAACCATAGTCCCGCCCCTAACTCCGCCCATCCCGCCCC
TAACTCCGCCCAGTTCCGCCCATTCTCCGCCCCATGGCTGACTAATTTTTTTTATTTATGCAGAGGCCGA
GGCCGCCTCGGCCTCTGAGCTATTCCAGAAGTAGTGAGGAGGCTTTTTTGGAGGCCTAGGCTTTTGCAAA
GATCGATCAAGAGACAGGATGAGGATCGTTTCGCATGATTGAACAAGATGGATTGCACGCAGGTTCTCCG
GCCGCTTGGGTGGAGAGGCTATTCGGCTATGACTGGGCACAACAGACAATCGGCTGCTCTGATGCCGCCG
TGTTCCGGCTGTCAGCGCAGGGGCGCCCGGTTCTTTTTGTCAAGACCGACCTGTCCGGTGCCCTGAATGA
ACTGCAAGACGAGGCAGCGCGGCTATCGTGGCTGGCCACGACGGGCGTTCCTTGCGCAGCTGTGCTCGAC
GTTGTCACTGAAGCGGGAAGGGACTGGCTGCTATTGGGCGAAGTGCCGGGGCAGGATCTCCTGTCATCTC
ACCTTGCTCCTGCCGAGAAAGTATCCATCATGGCTGATGCAATGCGGCGGCTGCATACGCTTGATCCGGC
TACCTGCCCATTCGACCACCAAGCGAAACATCGCATCGAGCGAGCACGTACTCGGATGGAAGCCGGTCTT
GTCGATCAGGATGATCTGGACGAAGAGCATCAGGGGCTCGCGCCAGCCGAACTGTTCGCCAGGCTCAAGG
CGAGCATGCCCGACGGCGAGGATCTCGTCGTGACCCATGGCGATGCCTGCTTGCCGAATATCATGGTGGA
AAATGGCCGCTTTTCTGGATTCATCGACTGTGGCCGGCTGGGTGTGGCGGACCGCTATCAGGACATAGCG
TTGGCTACCCGTGATATTGCTGAAGAGCTTGGCGGCGAATGGGCTGACCGCTTCCTCGTGCTTTACGGTA
TCGCCGCTCCCGATTCGCAGCGCATCGCCTTCTATCGCCTTCTTGACGAGTTCTTCTGAGCGGGACTCTG
GGGTTCGAAATGACCGACCAAGCGACGCCCAACCTGCCATCACGAGATTTCGATTCCACCGCCGCCTTCT
ATGAAAGGTTGGGCTTCGGAATCGTTTTCCGGGACGCCGGCTGGATGATCCTCCAGCGCGGGGATCTCAT
GCTGGAGTTCTTCGCCCACCCTAGGGGGAGGCTAACTGAAACACGGAAGGAGACAATACCGGAAGGAACC
CGCGCTATGACGGCAATAAAAAGACAGAATAAAACGCACGGTGTTGGGTCGTTTGTTCATAAACGCGGGG
TTCGGTCCCAGGGCTGGCACTCTGTCGATACCCCACCGAGACCCCATTGGGGCCAATACGCCCGCGTTTC
TTCCTTTTCCCCACCCCACCCCCCAAGTTCGGGTGAAGGCCCAGGGCTCGCAGCCAACGTCGGGGCGGCA
GGCCCTGCCATAGCCTCAGGTTACTCATATATACTTTAGATTGATTTAAAACTTCATTTTTAATTTAAAA
GGATCTAGGTGAAGATCCTTTTTGATAATCTCATGACCAAAATCCCTTAACGTGAGTTTTCGTTCCACTG
AGCGTCAGACCCCGTAGAAAAGATCAAAGGATCTTCTTGAGATCCTTTTTTTCTGCGCGTAATCTGCTGC
TTGCAAACAAAAAAACCACCGCTACCAGCGGTGGTTTGTTTGCCGGATCAAGAGCTACCAACTCTTTTTC
CGAAGGTAACTGGCTTCAGCAGAGCGCAGATACCAAATACTGTTCTTCTAGTGTAGCCGTAGTTAGGCCA
CCACTTCAAGAACTCTGTAGCACCGCCTACATACCTCGCTCTGCTAATCCTGTTACCAGTGGCTGCTGCC
AGTGGCGATAAGTCGTGTCTTACCGGGTTGGACTCAAGACGATAGTTACCGGATAAGGCGCAGCGGTCGG
GCTGAACGGGGGGTTCGTGCACACAGCCCAGCTTGGAGCGAACGACCTACACCGAACTGAGATACCTACA
GCGTGAGCTATGAGAAAGCGCCACGCTTCCCGAAGGGAGAAAGGCGGACAGGTATCCGGTAAGCGGCAGG
GTCGGAACAGGAGAGCGCACGAGGGAGCTTCCAGGGGGAAACGCCTGGTATCTTTATAGTCCTGTCGGGT
TTCGCCACCTCTGACTTGAGCGTCGATTTTTGTGATGCTCGTCAGGGGGGCGGAGCCTATGGAAAAACGC
CAGCAACGCGGCCTTTTTACGGTTCCTGGCCTTTTGCTGGCCTTTTGCTCACATGTTCTTTCCTGCGTTA
TCCCCTGATTCTGTGGATAACCGTATTACCGCCATGCATTAGTTATTAATAGTAATCAATTACGGGGTCA
TTAGTTCATAGCCCATATATGGAGTTCCGCGTTACATAACTTACGGTAAATGGCCCGCCTGGCTGACCGC
CCAACGACCCCCGCCCATTGACGTCAATAATGACGTATGTTCCCATAGTAACGCCAATAGGGACTTTCCA
TTGACGTCAATGGGTGGAGTATTTACGGTAAACTGCCCACTTGGCAGTACATCAAGTGTATCATATGCCA
AGTACGCCCCCTATTGACGTCAATGACGGTAAATGGCCCGCCTGGCA
